Addgene plasmid #223437: macroH2A1.1-F192V-GFP (pc5114)
Purpose: Mutation phenylalanine 192 to valine (F192V) in macroH2A1.1-GFP
Depositing lab: Cristina Cardoso. Depositing organization: Technische Universitaet Darmstadt. Publication: Histone variant macroH2A1 regulates synchronous firing of replication origins in the inactive X chromosome. Arroyo M, Casas-Delucchi CS, Pabba MK, Prorok P, Pradhan SK, Rausch C, Lehmkuhl A, Maiser A, Buschbeck M, Pasque V, Bernstein E, Luck K, Cardoso MC. Nucleic Acids Res. 2024 Aug 27:gkae734. doi: 10.1093/nar/gkae734. PubMed 39189450.
Backbone
  Vector backbone: macroH2A.1-GFP(pc 2188)
  Backbone manufacturer: Addgene #223707
  Backbone size w/o insert (bp): 4733
  Total vector size (bp): 5834
  Vector type: Mammalian Expression
  Selectable markers: Neomycin (select with G418)
Growth in bacteria
  Bacterial resistance: Kanamycin, 50 μg/mL
  Growth temperature: 37°C
  Growth strain: DH5alpha
  Copy number: Unknown
Gene/Insert
  Gene/Insert name: macroH2A1.1-F192V (alt name: macroH2A1)
  Species: R. norvegicus (rat)
  Insert size (bp): 1104
  Entrez Gene: Macroh2a1 (a.k.a. H2A.y, H2A/y, H2afy, mH2A1)
  Promoter: CMV
  Tag / fusion protein: GFP (C terminal on backbone)
  Cloning method: Unknown
  Sequencing primers: 5′ CGCAAATGGGCGGTAGGCGTG; 3′ GGTGCAGATGAACTTCAG
Resource information
  A portion of this plasmid was derived from a plasmid made by: Provided by Emily Bernstein Department of Oncological Sciences & Dermatology, Mount Sinai School of Medicine, One Gustave L. Levy Place, Box 1130, New York, NY 10029
Terms and licenses: Academic/Nonprofit Terms; Industry Terms: Not Available to Industry
How to cite: macroH2A1.1-F192V-GFP (pc5114) was a gift from Cristina Cardoso (Addgene plasmid # 223437 ; http://n2t.net/addgene:223437 ; RRID:Addgene_223437)
