[The description below was written by a language model from this plasmid's Addgene catalogue record and pLannotate feature annotations shown in this document.]
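Description:
macroH2A1.1-F192V-GFP (pc5114) is a 5,834 bp mammalian expression plasmid derived from a parental macroH2A1-GFP construct. Its layout is that of an EGFP N-terminal-fusion type vector. It replicates in E. coli from a high-copy ColE1/pUC origin and also carries an f1 phage origin. A single Tn5 aminoglycoside phosphotransferase gene (NeoR/KanR) provides selection in both hosts. The bacterial bla promoter drives it for kanamycin resistance in bacteria, and the SV40 enhancer/early promoter drives it for G418 selection in mammalian cells, with an HSV TK polyadenylation signal downstream. The short ble, SV40 large T antigen and bGH poly(A) fragments in the annotation appear to be backbone remnants rather than functional elements.

The payload is a 1,104 bp rat (Rattus norvegicus) Macroh2a1 coding sequence for the macroH2A1.1 histone variant, carrying a substitution of phenylalanine 192 to valine. It sits between multiple cloning site remnants downstream of the human CMV immediate early enhancer and promoter. A short linker separates it from EGFP, which forms a C-terminal fluorescent tag, and an SV40 poly(A) signal terminates the transcript. Transfection should therefore give strong constitutive expression of a GFP-labelled mutant histone variant whose localisation can be followed by fluorescence microscopy.

The record does not state the functional consequence of F192V. The associated study concerns the role of macroH2A1 in the synchronous firing of replication origins on the inactive X chromosome. This suggests the plasmid serves as a point-mutant comparison to the wild-type macroH2A1.1-GFP fusion.
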