Features (pLannotate 1.2.2; 16 found; start..end, strand, type, name):
      1..589     +  rep_origin     ori: high-copy-number ColE1/pMB1/pBR322/pUC origin of replication
    764..1067    +  enhancer       CMV enhancer: human cytomegalovirus immediate early enhancer
   1068..1271    +  promoter       CMV promoter: human cytomegalovirus (CMV) immediate early promoter
   1294..1321    +  misc_feature   MCS (fragment): multiple cloning site
   1322..2425    +  CDS            Macroh2a1: H2AY_RAT - Also known as H2afy From Rattus norvegicus (Rat).
   2425..2469    +  misc_feature   MCS (fragment): multiple cloning site
   2483..3202    +  CDS            EGFP: the original enhanced GFP (Yang et al., 1996) mammalian codon-optimized
   3219..3302    +  CDS            large T antigen (fragment): large T antigen from SV40 (simian virus 40)
   3325..3446    +  polyA_signal   SV40 poly(A) signal: SV40 polyadenylation signal
   3480..3908    -  rep_origin     f1 ori (sequence partly withheld): f1 bacteriophage origin of replication; arrow indicates direction of (+) strand synthesis
   3935..4039    +  promoter       AmpR promoter: bla
   4041..4398    +  promoter       SV40 promoter: SV40 enhancer and early promoter
   4433..5227    +  CDS            NeoR/KanR: aminoglycoside phosphotransferase from Tn5; aph(3')-II (or nptII); confers resistance to neomycin, kanamycin, and G418 (Geneticin®)
   5248..5400    +  CDS            ble (fragment): BLE_KLEPN - Experimental evidence at protein level: Swiss-Prot protein existence level 1. Binding protein with a strong affinity to the bleomycin family of antibiotics. Binds to CL990; an antimitotic-antibiotic compound. From Klebsiella pneumoniae.
   5459..5506    +  polyA_signal   HSV TK poly(A) signal: herpes simplex virus thymidine kinase polyadenylation signal (Cole and Stacy, 1985)
   5597..5613    -  polyA_signal   bGH poly(A) signal (fragment): bovine growth hormone polyadenylation signal
>Addgene plasmid #223437 | macroH2A1.1-F192V-GFP (pc5114) | addgene full sequence | sequence record 447924 | Addgene NGS Result
TTGAGATCCTTTTTTTCTGCGCGTAATCTGCTGCTTGCAAACAAAAAAACCACCGCTACCAGCGGTGGTT
TGTTTGCCGGATCAAGAGCTACCAACTCTTTTTCCGAAGGTAACTGGCTTCAGCAGAGCGCAGATACCAA
ATACTGTTCTTCTAGTGTAGCCGTAGTTAGGCCACCACTTCAAGAACTCTGTAGCACCGCCTACATACCT
CGCTCTGCTAATCCTGTTACCAGTGGCTGCTGCCAGTGGCGATAAGTCGTGTCTTACCGGGTTGGACTCA
AGACGATAGTTACCGGATAAGGCGCAGCGGTCGGGCTGAACGGGGGGTTCGTGCACACAGCCCAGCTTGG
AGCGAACGACCTACACCGAACTGAGATACCTACAGCGTGAGCTATGAGAAAGCGCCACGCTTCCCGAAGG
GAGAAAGGCGGACAGGTATCCGGTAAGCGGCAGGGTCGGAACAGGAGAGCGCACGAGGGAGCTTCCAGGG
GGAAACGCCTGGTATCTTTATAGTCCTGTCGGGTTTCGCCACCTCTGACTTGAGCGTCGATTTTTGTGAT
GCTCGTCAGGGGGGCGGAGCCTATGGAAAAACGCCAGCAACGCGGCCTTTTTACGGTTCCTGGCCTTTTG
CTGGCCTTTTGCTCACATGTTCTTTCCTGCGTTATCCCCTGATTCTGTGGATAACCGTATTACCGCCATG
CATTAGTTATTAATAGTAATCAATTACGGGGTCATTAGTTCATAGCCCATATATGGAGTTCCGCGTTACA
TAACTTACGGTAAATGGCCCGCCTGGCTGACCGCCCAACGACCCCCGCCCATTGACGTCAATAATGACGT
ATGTTCCCATAGTAACGCCAATAGGGACTTTCCATTGACGTCAATGGGTGGAGTATTTACGGTAAACTGC
CCACTTGGCAGTACATCAAGTGTATCATATGCCAAGTACGCCCCCTATTGACGTCAATGACGGTAAATGG
CCCGCCTGGCATTATGCCCAGTACATGACCTTATGGGACTTTCCTACTTGGCAGTACATCTACGTATTAG
TCATCGCTATTACCATGGTGATGCGGTTTTGGCAGTACATCAATGGGCGTGGATAGCGGTTTGACTCACG
GGGATTTCCAAGTCTCCACCCCATTGACGTCAATGGGAGTTTGTTTTGGCACCAAAATCAACGGGACTTT
CCAAAATGTCGTAACAACTCCGCCCCATTGACGCAAATGGGCGGTAGGCGTGTACGGTGGGAGGTCTATA
TAAGCAGAGCTGGTTTAGTGAACCGTCAGATCCGCTAGCGCTACCGGACTCAGATCTCGAGATGTCGAGC
CGTGGTGGGAAGAAGAAATCCACCAAGACCTCCCGGTCAGCCAAGGCCGGGGTCATCTTCCCCGTGGGAC
GGATGCTGCGGTACATCAAGAAAGGCCACCCTAAGTATCGGATCGGAGTGGGGGCGCCTGTGTACATGGC
TGCCGTACTGGAATACCTGACCGCTGAGATCCTGGAGCTGGCCGGCAATGCAGCGAGAGACAACAAGAAG
GGGCGGGTCACGCCGCGGCACATCCTGTTAGCAGTGGCCAATGATGAGGAGCTAAACCAGCTGCTAAAAG
GAGTCACCATAGCCAGTGGGGGCGTGTTGCCGAACATCCATCCTGAGTTGCTAGCGAAGAAACGAGGATC
CAAGGGAAAATTGGAAGCCATCATCACGCCTCCACCAGCCAAAAAGGCCAAGTCTCCATCCCAGAAGAAG
CCAGTGGCTAAGAAAACAGGAGGCAAGAAAGGGGCCCGGAAGTCTAAGAAGCAGGGAGAAGTCAGCAAGG
CAGCCAGCGCAGACAGTACAACGGAGGGCGCGCCTACAGACGGCTTTACTGTCCTCTCTACCAAGAGCCT
CGTGCTCGGCCAGAAGTTGCAAGTTGTTCAGGCTGACATTGCCTCGATCGACAGTGATGCTGTCGTTCAC
CCGACAAACACTGACTTCTACATCGGTGGTGAAGTAGGAAGCACACTGGAGAAGAAAGGTGGCAAGGAGT
TTGTAGAAGCTGTTCTGGAACTTCGGAAAAAGAACGGGCCCTTGGAAGTAGCTGGAGCTGCTGTTAGTGC
AGGCCACGGCCTGCCTGCCAAGTTTGTGATCCACTGTAACAGTCCTGTCTGGGGCGCAGACAAATGTGAA
GAACTTCTAGAAAAGACGGTGAAAAACTGCCTGGCTCTAGCTGATGACAGAAAGCTGAAGTCCATCGCCT
TCCCGTCTATTGGCAGTGGCAGGAACGGGTTCCCGAAGCAGACAGCCGCCCAACTCATTCTGAAGGCCAT
CTCCAGCTACTTTGTGTCCACTATGTCGTCCTCCATCAAAACTGTGTACTTTGTGCTTTTTGACAGTGAG
AGCATAGGCATCTACGTGCAGGAAATGGCCAAACTGGATGCCAACAAGCTTCGAATTCTGCAGTCGACGG
TACCGCGGGCCCGGGATCCACCGGTCGCCACCATGGTGAGCAAGGGCGAGGAGCTGTTCACCGGGGTGGT
GCCCATCCTGGTCGAGCTGGACGGCGACGTAAACGGCCACAAGTTCAGCGTGTCCGGCGAGGGCGAGGGC
GATGCCACCTACGGCAAGCTGACCCTGAAGTTCATCTGCACCACCGGCAAGCTGCCCGTGCCCTGGCCCA
CCCTCGTGACCACCCTGACCTACGGCGTGCAGTGCTTCAGCCGCTACCCCGACCACATGAAGCAGCACGA
CTTCTTCAAGTCCGCCATGCCCGAAGGCTACGTCCAGGAGCGCACCATCTTCTTCAAGGACGACGGCAAC
TACAAGACCCGCGCCGAGGTGAAGTTCGAGGGCGACACCCTGGTGAACCGCATCGAGCTGAAGGGCATCG
ACTTCAAGGAGGACGGCAACATCCTGGGGCACAAGCTGGAGTACAACTACAACAGCCACAACGTCTATAT
CATGGCCGACAAGCAGAAGAACGGCATCAAGGTGAACTTCAAGATCCGCCACAACATCGAGGACGGCAGC
GTGCAGCTCGCCGACCACTACCAGCAGAACACCCCCATCGGCGACGGCCCCGTGCTGCTGCCCGACAACC
ACTACCTGAGCACCCAGTCCGCCCTGAGCAAAGACCCCAACGAGAAGCGCGATCACATGGTCCTGCTGGA
GTTCGTGACCGCCGCCGGGATCACTCTCGGCATGGACGAGCTGTACAAGTAAAGCGGCCGCGACTCTAGA
TCATAATCAGCCATACCACATTTGTAGAGGTTTTACTTGCTTTAAAAAACCTCCCACACCTCCCCCTGAA
CCTGAAACATAAAATGAATGCAATTGTTGTTGTTAACTTGTTTATTGCAGCTTATAATGGTTACAAATAA
AGCAATAGCATCACAAATTTCACAAATAAAGCATTTTTTTCACTGCATTCTAGTTGTGGTTTGTCCAAAC
TCATCAATGTATCTTAAGGCGTAAATTGTAAGCGTTAATATTTTGTTAAAATTCGCGTTAAATTTTTGTT
AAATCAGCTCATTTTTTAACCAATAGGCCGAAATCGGCAAAATCCCTTATAAATCAAAAGAATAGACCGA
GATAGGGT
[37 nt withheld, positions 3579-3615]
AAAGAACGTGGACTCCAACGTCAAAGG
[49 nt withheld, positions 3643-3691]
T
[91 nt withheld, positions 3693-3783]
G
[124 nt withheld, positions 3785-3908]
CAGGTGGCACTTTTCGGGGAAATGTGCGCGGAACCCCTATTTGTTTATTTTTCTAAATACATTCAAATAT
GTATCCGCTCATGAGACAATAACCCTGATAAATGCTTCAATAATATTGAAAAAGGAAGAGTCCTGAGGCG
GAAAGAACCAGCTGTGGAATGTGTGTCAGTTAGGGTGTGGAAAGTCCCCAGGCTCCCCAGCAGGCAGAAG
TATGCAAAGCATGCATCTCAATTAGTCAGCAACCAGGTGTGGAAAGTCCCCAGGCTCCCCAGCAGGCAGA
AGTATGCAAAGCATGCATCTCAATTAGTCAGCAACCATAGTCCCGCCCCTAACTCCGCCCATCCCGCCCC
TAACTCCGCCCAGTTCCGCCCATTCTCCGCCCCATGGCTGACTAATTTTTTTTATTTATGCAGAGGCCGA
GGCCGCCTCGGCCTCTGAGCTATTCCAGAAGTAGTGAGGAGGCTTTTTTGGAGGCCTAGGCTTTTGCAAA
GATCGATCAAGAGACAGGATGAGGATCGTTTCGCATGATTGAACAAGATGGATTGCACGCAGGTTCTCCG
GCCGCTTGGGTGGAGAGGCTATTCGGCTATGACTGGGCACAACAGACAATCGGCTGCTCTGATGCCGCCG
TGTTCCGGCTGTCAGCGCAGGGGCGCCCGGTTCTTTTTGTCAAGACCGACCTGTCCGGTGCCCTGAATGA
ACTGCAAGACGAGGCAGCGCGGCTATCGTGGCTGGCCACGACGGGCGTTCCTTGCGCAGCTGTGCTCGAC
GTTGTCACTGAAGCGGGAAGGGACTGGCTGCTATTGGGCGAAGTGCCGGGGCAGGATCTCCTGTCATCTC
ACCTTGCTCCTGCCGAGAAAGTATCCATCATGGCTGATGCAATGCGGCGGCTGCATACGCTTGATCCGGC
TACCTGCCCATTCGACCACCAAGCGAAACATCGCATCGAGCGAGCACGTACTCGGATGGAAGCCGGTCTT
GTCGATCAGGATGATCTGGACGAAGAGCATCAGGGGCTCGCGCCAGCCGAACTGTTCGCCAGGCTCAAGG
CGAGCATGCCCGACGGCGAGGATCTCGTCGTGACCCATGGCGATGCCTGCTTGCCGAATATCATGGTGGA
AAATGGCCGCTTTTCTGGATTCATCGACTGTGGCCGGCTGGGTGTGGCGGACCGCTATCAGGACATAGCG
TTGGCTACCCGTGATATTGCTGAAGAGCTTGGCGGCGAATGGGCTGACCGCTTCCTCGTGCTTTACGGTA
TCGCCGCTCCCGATTCGCAGCGCATCGCCTTCTATCGCCTTCTTGACGAGTTCTTCTGAGCGGGACTCTG
GGGTTCGAAATGACCGACCAAGCGACGCCCAACCTGCCATCACGAGATTTCGATTCCACCGCCGCCTTCT
ATGAAAGGTTGGGCTTCGGAATCGTTTTCCGGGACGCCGGCTGGATGATCCTCCAGCGCGGGGATCTCAT
GCTGGAGTTCTTCGCCCACCCTAGGGGGAGGCTAACTGAAACACGGAAGGAGACAATACCGGAAGGAACC
CGCGCTATGACGGCAATAAAAAGACAGAATAAAACGCACGGTGTTGGGTCGTTTGTTCATAAACGCGGGG
TTCGGTCCCAGGGCTGGCACTCTGTCGATACCCCACCGAGACCCCATTGGGGCCAATACGCCCGCGTTTC
TTCCTTTTCCCCACCCCACCCCCCAAGTTCGGGTGAAGGCCCAGGGCTCGCAGCCAACGTCGGGGCGGCA
GGCCCTGCCATAGCCTCAGGTTACTCATATATACTTTAGATTGATTTAAAACTTCATTTTTAATTTAAAA
GGATCTAGGTGAAGATCCTTTTTGATAATCTCATGACCAAAATCCCTTAACGTGAGTTTTCGTTCCACTG
AGCGTCAGACCCCGTAGAAAAGATCAAAGGATCTTC
